>Addgene plasmid #14072 | pET16b-Rnl2(1-249)K227Q | addgene partial sequence | sequence record 20263 | T7 5'-TAATACGACTCACTATAGGG-3'
TGTTTAACTTTAAGAAGGAGATATACCATGGGGCCATCATCATCATCATCATCATCATCATCACAGCAGC
GGCCATATCGAAGGTCGTCATATGTTTAAAAAGTATAGCAGTCTTGAAAATCATTACAACTCTAAATTTA
TTGAAAAACTTTATAGCTTGGGATTGACTGGTGGGGAGTGGGTAGCTCGTGAAAAGATTCACGGCACAAA
TTTCTCATTGATTATTGAGCGTGATAAAGTGACTTGCGCTAAACGCACTGGACCGATTCTTCCTGCTGAA
GATTTCTTTGGGTATGAAATTATTTTGAAGAATTATGCTGATTCCATTAAAGCTGTACAAGATATTATGG
AAACCTCAGCGGTTGTATCTTATCAAGTCTTTGGCGAATTCGCTGGACCTGGCATTCAGAAGAATGTTGA
TTATGGTGATAAAGATTTTTATGTATTTGACATTATTGTTACTACAGAAAGCGGTGATGTGACTTATGTA
GATGATTATATGATGGAATCATTCTGTAATACATTTAAATTTAAAATGGCTCCACTTTTAGGTCGCGGTA
AATTTGAAGAGCTTATTAAATTGCCAAATGATTTAGATTCTGTCGTCCAAGATTATAATTTTACAGTAGA
CCATGCTGGATTAGTTGATGCAAATAAATGCGTTTGGAA
