[The description below was written by a language model from this plasmid's Addgene catalogue record.]
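Description:
pET16b-Rnl2(1-249)K227Q is a bacterial expression plasmid built on the pET16b backbone (about 5.7 kb without insert). It carries a roughly 750 bp insert encoding a truncated form of bacteriophage T4 RNA ligase 2, residues 1 to 249. The fragment was cloned between the NdeI and BamHI sites, both of which remain intact, so the coding sequence lies in frame with the backbone-encoded N-terminal 10x histidine tag. This tag allows the recombinant protein to be purified by immobilized metal affinity chromatography. The plasmid is selected with ampicillin, is listed as low copy, and is propagated in a standard cloning strain such as DH5alpha. No feature table is supplied, but the sequencing primers listed (T7 promoter and T7 terminator) fit the standard pET design. In that design the insert is transcribed by T7 RNA polymerase, so expression requires a host that supplies the polymerase.

The insert carries two recorded amino acid differences from the reference protein. Lys227 was deliberately changed to glutamine. Position 112 reads as cysteine rather than the glycine in the NCBI entry, which the record notes as a discrepancy rather than an engineered change. The record does not state the purpose of the construct. From general knowledge, the truncated Rnl2 lacks the C-terminal domain and can join pre-adenylated adapters to the 3' ends of RNA without ATP. The K227Q substitution is commonly used to further reduce unwanted side ligation, which makes such enzymes useful for preparing small RNA cloning and sequencing libraries. Part of the plasmid was derived from a construct made in another laboratory.
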