Addgene plasmid #14072: pET16b-Rnl2(1-249)K227Q
Depositing lab: Thomas Tuschl. Depositing organization: Rockefeller University.
Backbone
  Vector backbone: pET16b
  Backbone manufacturer: Novagn
  Backbone size w/o insert (bp): 5711
  Vector type: Bacterial Expression
Growth in bacteria
  Bacterial resistance: Ampicillin, 100 μg/mL
  Growth temperature: 37°C
  Growth strain: DH5alpha
  Copy number: Low Copy
Gene/Insert
  Gene/Insert name: Rnl2(1-249)
  Species: Phage T4
  Insert size (bp): 750
  Mutation: changed Lys227 to Glutamine Gly112 is actually Cys112 compared to NCBI
  GenBank ID: NP_049790
  Tag / fusion protein: His (10x) (N terminal on backbone)
  Cloning method: Restriction Enzyme; 5′ cloning site NdeI (not destroyed); 3′ cloning site BamHI (not destroyed)
  Sequencing primers: 5′ T7 promoter; 3′ T7 terminator
Resource information
  A portion of this plasmid was derived from a plasmid made by: Dr. Stewart Shuman, Memorial Sloan-Kettering Institute
Terms and licenses: Academic/Nonprofit Terms; Industry Terms: Not Available to Industry
How to cite: pET16b-Rnl2(1-249)K227Q was a gift from Thomas Tuschl (Addgene plasmid # 14072 ; http://n2t.net/addgene:14072 ; RRID:Addgene_14072)
